>Addgene plasmid #144041 | TFORF2549 | addgene full sequence | sequence record 400548 | Addgene NGS Result
TTAATGTAGTCTTATGCAATACTCTTGTAGTCTTGCAACATGGTAACGATGAGTTAGCAACATGCCTTAC
AAGGAGAGAAAAAGCACCGTGCATGCCGATTGGTGGAAGTAAGGTGGTACGATCGTGCCTTATTAGGAAG
GCAACAGACGGGTCTGACATGGATTGGACGAACCACTGAATTGCCGCATTGCAGAGATATTGTATTTAAG
TGCCTAGCTCGATACATAAACGGGTCTCTCTGGTTAGACCAGATCTGAGCCTGGGAGCTCTCTGGCTAAC
TAGGGAACCCACTGCTTAAGCCTCAATAAAGCTTGCCTTGAGTGCTTCAAGTAGTGTGTGCCCGTCTGTT
GTGTGACTCTGGTAACTAGAGATCCCTCAGACCCTTTTAGTCAGTGTGGAAAATCTCTAGCAGTGGCGCC
CGAACAGGGACTTGAAAGCGAAAGGGAAACCAGAGGAGCTCTCTCGACGCAGGACTCGGCTTGCTGAAGC
GCGCACGGCAAGAGGCGAGGGGCGGCGACTGGTGAGTACGCCAAAAATTTTGACTAGCGGAGGCTAGAAG
GAGAGAGATGGGTGCGAGAGCGTCAGTATTAAGCGGGGGAGAATTAGATCGCGATGGGAAAAAATTCGGT
TAAGGCCAGGGGGAAAGAAAAAATATAAATTAAAACATATAGTATGGGCAAGCAGGGAGCTAGAACGATT
CGCAGTTAATCCTGGCCTGTTAGAAACATCAGAAGGCTGTAGACAAATACTGGGACAGCTACAACCATCC
CTTCAGACAGGATCAGAAGAACTTAGATCATTATATAATACAGTAGCAACCCTCTATTGTGTGCATCAAA
GGATAGAGATAAAAGACACCAAGGAAGCTTTAGACAAGATAGAGGAAGAGCAAAACAAAAGTAAGACCAC
CGCACAGCAAGCGGCCGCTGATCTTCAGACCTGGAGGAGGAGATATGAGGGACAATTGGAGAAGTGAATT
ATATAAATATAAAGTAGTAAAAATTGAACCATTAGGAGTAGCACCCACCAAGGCAAAGAGAAGAGTGGTG
CAGAGAGAAAAAAGAGCAGTGGGAATAGGAGCTTTGTTCCTTGGGTTCTTGGGAGCAGCAGGAAGCACTA
TGGGCGCAGCGTCAATGACGCTGACGGTACAGGCCAGACAATTATTGTCTGGTATAGTGCAGCAGCAGAA
CAATTTGCTGAGGGCTATTGAGGCGCAACAGCATCTGTTGCAACTCACAGTCTGGGGCATCAAGCAGCTC
CAGGCAAGAATCCTGGCTGTGGAAAGATACCTAAAGGATCAACAGCTCCTGGGGATTTGGGGTTGCTCTG
GAAAACTCATTTGCACCACTGCTGTGCCTTGGAATGCTAGTTGGAGTAATAAATCTCTGGAACAGATTTG
GAATCACACGACCTGGATGGAGTGGGACAGAGAAATTAACAATTACACAAGCTTAATACACTCCTTAATT
GAAGAATCGCAAAACCAGCAAGAAAAGAATGAACAAGAATTATTGGAATTAGATAAATGGGCAAGTTTGT
GGAATTGGTTTAACATAACAAATTGGCTGTGGTATATAAAATTATTCATAATGATAGTAGGAGGCTTGGT
AGGTTTAAGAATAGTTTTTGCTGTACTTTCTATAGTGAATAGAGTTAGGCAGGGATATTCACCATTATCG
TTTCAGACCCACCTCCCAACCCCGAGGGGACCCATGCATTGCATCTCAATTAGTCAGCAACCAGGTGTGG
AAAGTCCCCAGGCTCCCCAGCAGGCAGAAGTATGCAAAGCATGCGTCTCAATTAGTCAGCAACCATAGTC
CCGCCCCTAACTCCGCCCATCCCGCCCCTAACTCCGCCCAGTTCCGCCCATTCTCCGCCCCATGGCTGAC
TAATTTTTTTTATTTATGCAGAGGCCGAGGCCGCCTCGGCCTCTGAGCTATTCCAGAAGTAGTGAGGAGG
CTTTTTTGGAGGCCTAGGCTTTTGCAAAAAGCTTTCTAGAGGTACCACCGGAGCTTACCATGACCGAGTA
CAAGCCCACGGTGCGCCTCGCCACCCGCGACGACGTCCCCAGGGCCGTACGCACCCTCGCCGCCGCGTTC
GCCGACTACCCCGCCACGCGCCACACCGTCGATCCGGACCGCCACATCGAGCGGGTCACCGAGCTGCAAG
AACTCTTCCTCACGCGCGTCGGGCTCGACATCGGCAAGGTGTGGGTCGCGGACGACGGCGCCGCCGTGGC
GGTCTGGACCACGCCGGAGAGCGTCGAAGCGGGGGCGGTGTTCGCCGAGATCGGCCCGCGCATGGCCGAG
TTGAGCGGTTCCCGGCTGGCCGCGCAGCAACAGATGGAAGGCCTCCTGGCGCCGCACCGGCCCAAGGAGC
CCGCGTGGTTCCTGGCCACCGTCGGCGTCTCGCCCGACCACCAGGGCAAGGGTCTGGGCAGCGCCGTCGT
GCTCCCCGGAGTGGAGGCGGCCGAGCGCGCCGGGGTGCCCGCCTTCCTGGAGACCTCCGCGCCCCGCAAC
CTCCCCTTCTACGAGCGGCTCGGCTTCACCGTCACCGCCGACGTCGAGGTGCCCGAAGGACCGCGCACCT
GGTGCATGACCCGCAAGCCCGGTGCCAGTTAACGAATTCTAGATCTTGAGACAAATGGCAGTATTCATCC
ACAATTTTAAAAGAAAAGGGGGGATTGGGGGGTACAGTGCAGGGGAAAGAATAGTAGACATAATAGCAAC
AGACATACAAACTAAAGAATTACAAAAACAAATTACAAAAATTCAAAATTTTCGGGTTTATTACAGGGAC
AGCAGAGATCCACTTTGGCGCCGGCTCGAGGCCTGCAGGTGCAAAGATGGATAAAGTTTTAAACAGAGAG
GAATCTTTGCAGCTAATGGACCTTCTAGGTCTTGAAAGGAGTGGGAATTGGCTCCGGTGCCCGTCAGTGG
GCAGAGCGCACATCGCCCACAGTCCCCGAGAAGTTGGGGGGAGGGGTCGGCAATTGAACCGGTGCCTAGA
GAAGGTGGCGCGGGGTAAACTGGGAAAGTGATGTCGTGTACTGGCTCCGCCTTTTTCCCGAGGGTGGGGG
AGAACCGTATATAAGTGCAGTAGTCGCCGTGAACGTTCTTTTTCGCAACGGGTTTGCCGCCAGAACACAG
GTAAGTGCCGTGTGTGGTTCCCGCGGGCCTGGCCTCTTTACGGGTTATGGCCCTTGCGTGCCTTGAATTA
CTTCCACCTGGCTGCAGTACGTGATTCTTGATCCCGAGCTTCGGGTTGGAAGTGGGTGGGAGAGTTCGAG
GCCTTGCGCTTAAGGAGCCCCTTCGCCTCGTGCTTGAGTTGAGGCCTGGCCTGGGCGCTGGGGCCGCCGC
GTGCGAATCTGGTGGCACCTTCGCGCCTGTCTCGCTGCTTTCGATAAGTCTCTAGCCATTTAAAATTTTT
GATGACCTGCTGCGACGCTTTTTTTCTGGCAAGATAGTCTTGTAAATGCGGGCCAAGATCTGCACACTGG
TATTTCGGTTTTTGGGGCCGCGGGCGGCGACGGGGCCCGTGCGTCCCAGCGCACATGTTCGGCGAGGCGG
GGCCTGCGAGCGCGGCCACCGAGAATCGGACGGGGGTAGTCTCAAGCTGGCCGGCCTGCTCTGGTGCCTG
GCCTCGCGCCGCCGTGTATCGCCCCGCCCTGGGCGGCAAGGCTGGCCCGGTCGGCACCAGTTGCGTGAGC
GGAAAGATGGCCGCTTCCCGGCCCTGCTGCAGGGAGCTCAAAATGGAGGACGCGGCGCTCGGGAGAGCGG
GCGGGTGAGTCACCCACACAAAGGAAAAGGGCCTTTCCGTCCTCAGCCGTCGCTTCATGTGACTCCACGG
AGTACCGGGCGCCGTCCAGGCACCTCGATTAGTTCTCGAGCTTTTGGAGTACGTCGTCTTTAGGTTGGGG
GGAGGGGTTTTATGCGATGGAGTTTCCCCACACTGAGTGGGTGGAGACTGAAGTTAGGCCAGCTTGGCAC
TTGATGTAATTCTCCTTGGAATTTGCCCTTTTTGAGTTTGGATCTTGGTTCATTCTCAAGCCTCAGACAG
TGGTTCAAAGTTTTTTTCTTCCATTTCAGGTGTCGTGAGGCTAGCACCGCCACCATGGAGGCGGCGGCAG
GCGGCCGCGGCTGTTTCCAGCCGCACCCGGGGCTGCAGAAGACGCTGGAGCAGTTCCACCTGAGCTCCAT
GAGCTCGCTGGGCGGCCCGGCCGCTTTCTCGGCGCGCTGGGCGCAGGAGGCCTACAAGAAGGAGAGCGCC
AAGGAGGCGGGCGCGGCCGCGGTGCCGGCGCCGGTGCCCGCAGCCACCGAGCCGCCGCCCGTGCTGCACC
TGCCCGCCATCCAGCCGCCGCCGCCCGTGCTGCCCGGGCCCTTCTTCATGCCGTCCGACCGCTCCACCGA
GCGCTGCGAGACCGTACTGGAAGGCGAGACCATCTCGTGCTTCGTGGTGGGAGGCGAGAAGCGCCTGTGT
CTGCCGCAGATTCTCAACTCGGTGCTGCGCGACTTCTCGCTGCAGCAGATCAACGCGGTGTGCGACGAGC
TCCACATCTACTGCTCGCGCTGCACGGCCGACCAGCTGGAGATCCTCAAAGTCATGGGCATCCTGCCCTT
CTCGGCGCCCTCGTGCGGGCTCATCACCAAGACGGACGCCGAGCGCCTGTGCAACGCGCTGCTCTACGGC
GGCGCCTACCCGCCGCCCTGCAAGAAGGAGCTGGCCGCCAGCCTGGCGCTGGGCCTGGAGCTCAGCGAGC
GCAGCGTCCGCGTGTACCACGAGTGCTTCGGCAAGTGTAAGGGGCTGCTGGTGCCCGAGCTCTACAGCAG
CCCGAGCGCCGCCTGCATCCAGTGCCTGGACTGCCGCCTCATGTACCCGCCGCACAAGTTCGTGGTGCAC
TCGCACAAGGCCCTGGAGAACCGGACCTGCCACTGGGGCTTCGACTCGGCCAACTGGCGGGCCTACATCC
TGCTGAGCCAGGATTACACGGGCAAGGAGGAGCAGGCGCGCCTCGGCCGCTGCCTGGACGACGTGAAGGA
GAAATTCGACTATGGCAACAAGTACAAGCGGCGGGTGCCCCGGGTCTCCTCTGAGCCTCCGGCCTCCATA
AGACCCAAAACAGATGACACCTCTTCCCAGTCCCCCGCGCCTTCCGAAAAGGACAAGCCGTCCAGCTGGC
TGCGGACCTTGGCCGGCTCTTCCAATAAGAGCCTGGGCTGTGTTCACCCTCGCCAGCGCCTCTCTGCTTT
CCGACCCTGGTCCCCCGCAGTGTCAGCGAGTGAGAAAGAGCTCTCCCCACACCTCCCGGCCCTCATCCGA
GACAGCTTCTACTCCTACAAGAGCTTTGAGACAGCCGTGGCGCCCAACGTGGCCCTCGCACCGCCGGCCC
AGCAGAAGGTTGTGAGCAGCCCTCCGTGTGCCGCCGCCGTCTCCCGGGCCCCCGAGCCTCTCGCCACTTG
CACCCAGCCTCGGAAGCGGAAGCTGACTGTGGACACCCCAGGAGCCCCAGAGACGCTGGCGCCCGTGGCT
GCCCCAGAGGAGGACAAGGACTCGGAGGCGGAGGTGGAAGTTGAAAGCAGGGAGGAATTCACCTCCTCCT
TGTCCTCGCTCTCTTCCCCGTCCTTTACCTCATCCAGCTCCGCCAAGGACCTGGGCTCCCCGGGTGCGCG
TGCCCTGCCCTCGGCCGTCCCTGATGCTGCGGCCCCTGCCGACGCCCCCAGTGGGCTGGAGGCGGAGCTG
GAGCACCTGCGGCAGGCACTGGAGGGCGGCCTGGACACCAAGGAAGCCAAAGAGAAGTTCCTGCATGAGG
TGGTCAAGATGCGCGTGAAGCAGGAGGAGAAGCTCAGCGCAGCCCTGCAGGCCAAGCGCAGCCTCCACCA
GGAGCTGGAGTTCCTACGCGTGGCCAAGAAGGAGAAGCTGCGGGAGGCCACGGAGGCCAAGCGTAACCTG
CGGAAGGAGATCGAGCGTCTCCGCGCCGAGAACGAGAAGAAGATGAAAGAGGCCAACGAGTCACGGCTGC
GCCTGAAGCGGGAGCTGGAGCAGGCGCGGCAGGCCCGGGTGTGCGACAAGGGCTGCGAGGCGGGCCGCCT
GCGCGCCAAGTACTCGGCCCAGATCGAAGACCTGCAGGTGAAGCTGCAGCACGCGGAGGCGGACCGGGAG
CAGCTGCGGGCCGACCTGCTGCGGGAGCGCGAGGCCCGGGAGCACCTGGAGAAGGTGGTGAAGGAGCTGC
AGGAACAGCTGTGGCCGCGGGCCCGCCCCGAGGCTGCGGGCAGCGAGGGCGCTGCGGAGCTGGAGCCGTA
GTAATGAACTAGTCCGTAACTTGAAAGTATTTCGATTTCTTGGCTTTATATATCTTGTGGAAAGGACGAC
ACCTATACCCACGGGTTACAATCACGCGTTAAGTCGACAATCAACCTCTGGATTACAAAATTTGTGAAAG
ATTGACTGGTATTCTTAACTATGTTGCTCCTTTTACGCTATGTGGATACGCTGCTTTAATGCCTTTGTAT
CATGCTATTGCTTCCCGTATGGCTTTCATTTTCTCCTCCTTGTATAAATCCTGGTTGCTGTCTCTTTATG
AGGAGTTGTGGCCCGTTGTCAGGCAACGTGGCGTGGTGTGCACTGTGTTTGCTGACGCAACCCCCACTGG
TTGGGGCATTGCCACCACCTGTCAGCTCCTTTCCGGGACTTTCGCTTTCCCCCTCCCTATTGCCACGGCG
GAACTCATCGCCGCCTGCCTTGCCCGCTGCTGGACAGGGGCTCGGCTGTTGGGCACTGACAATTCCGTGG
TGTTGTCGGGGAAATCATCGTCCTTTCCTTGGCTGCTCGCCTGTGTTGCCACCTGGATTCTGCGCGGGAC
GTCCTTCTGCTACGTCCCTTCGGCCCTCAATCCAGCGGACCTTCCTTCCCGCGGCCTGCTGCCGGCTCTG
CGGCCTCTTCCGCGTCTTCGCCTTCGCCCTCAGACGAGTCGGATCTCCCTTTGGGCCGCCTCCCCGCGTC
GACTTTAAGACCAATGACTTACAAGGCAGCTGTAGATCTTAGCCACTTTTTAAAAGAAAAGGGGGGACTG
GAAGGGCTAATTCACTCCCAACGAAGACAAGATCTGCTTTTTGCTTGTACTGGGTCTCTCTGGTTAGACC
AGATCTGAGCCTGGGAGCTCTCTGGCTAACTAGGGAACCCACTGCTTAAGCCTCAATAAAGCTTGCCTTG
AGTGCTTCAAGTAGTGTGTGCCCGTCTGTTGTGTGACTCTGGTAACTAGAGATCCCTCAGACCCTTTTAG
TCAGTGTGGAAAATCTCTAGCAGTACGTATAGTAGTTCATGTCATCTTATTATTCAGTATTTATAACTTG
CAAAGAAATGAATATCAGAGAGTGAGAGGAACTTGTTTATTGCAGCTTATAATGGTTACAAATAAAGCAA
TAGCATCACAAATTTCACAAATAAAGCATTTTTTTCACTGCATTCTAGTTGTGGTTTGTCCAAACTCATC
AATGTATCTTATCATGTCTGGCTCTAGCTATCCCGCCCCTAACTCCGCCCATCCCGCCCCTAACTCCGCC
CAGTTCCGCCCATTCTCCGCCCCATGGCTGACTAATTTTTTTTATTTATGCAGAGGCCGAGGCCGCCTCG
GCCTCTGAGCTATTCCAGAAGTAGTGAGGAGGCTTTTTTGGAGGCCTAGGGACGTACCCAATTCGCCCTA
TAGTGAGTCGTATTACGCGCGCTCACTGGCCGTCGTTTTACAACGTCGTGACTGGGAAAACCCTGGCGTT
ACCCAACTTAATCGCCTTGCAGCACATCCCCCTTTCGCCAGCTGGCGTAATAGCGAAGAGGCCCGCACCG
ATCGCCCTTCCCAACAGTTGCGCAGCCTGAATGGCGAATGGG
[124 nt withheld, positions 7883-8006]
C
[91 nt withheld, positions 8008-8098]
A
[49 nt withheld, positions 8100-8148]
CCTTTGACGTTGGAGTCCACGTTCTTT
[37 nt withheld, positions 8176-8212]
ACCCTATCTCGGTCTATTCTTTTGATTTATAAGGGATTTTGCCGATTTCGGCCTATTGGTTAAAAAATGA
GCTGATTTAACAAAAATTTAACGCGAATTTTAACAAAATATTAACGCTTACAATTTAGGTGGCACTTTTC
GGGGAAATGTGCGCGGAACCCCTATTTGTTTATTTTTCTAAATACATTCAAATATGTATCCGCTCATGAG
ACAATAACCCTGATAAATGCTTCAATAATATTGAAAAAGGAAGAGTATGAGTATTCAACATTTCCGTGTC
GCCCTTATTCCCTTTTTTGCGGCATTTTGCCTTCCTGTTTTTGCTCACCCAGAAACGCTGGTGAAAGTAA
AAGATGCTGAAGATCAGTTGGGTGCACGAGTGGGTTACATCGAACTGGATCTCAACAGCGGTAAGATCCT
TGAGAGTTTTCGCCCCGAAGAACGTTTTCCAATGATGAGCACTTTTAAAGTTCTGCTATGTGGCGCGGTA
TTATCCCGTATTGACGCCGGGCAAGAGCAACTCGGTCGCCGCATACACTATTCTCAGAATGACTTGGTTG
AGTACTCACCAGTCACAGAAAAGCATCTTACGGATGGCATGACAGTAAGAGAATTATGCAGTGCTGCCAT
AACCATGAGTGATAACACTGCGGCCAACTTACTTCTGACAACGATCGGAGGACCGAAGGAGCTAACCGCT
TTTTTGCACAACATGGGGGATCATGTAACTCGCCTTGATCGTTGGGAACCGGAGCTGAATGAAGCCATAC
CAAACGACGAGCGTGACACCACGATGCCTGTAGCAATGGCAACAACGTTGCGCAAACTATTAACTGGCGA
ACTACTTACTCTAGCTTCCCGGCAACAATTAATAGACTGGATGGAGGCGGATAAAGTTGCAGGACCACTT
CTGCGCTCGGCCCTTCCGGCTGGCTGGTTTATTGCTGATAAATCTGGAGCCGGTGAGCGTGGGTCTCGCG
GTATCATTGCAGCACTGGGGCCAGATGGTAAGCCCTCCCGTATCGTAGTTATCTACACGACGGGGAGTCA
GGCAACTATGGATGAACGAAATAGACAGATCGCTGAGATAGGTGCCTCACTGATTAAGCATTGGTAACTG
TCAGACCAAGTTTACTCATATATACTTTAGATTGATTTAAAACTTCATTTTTAATTTAAAAGGATCTAGG
TGAAGATCCTTTTTGATAATCTCATGACCAAAATCCCTTAACGTGAGTTTTCGTTCCACTGAGCGTCAGA
CCCCGTAGAAAAGATCAAAGGATCTTCTTGAGATCCTTTTTTTCTGCGCGTAATCTGCTGCTTGCAAACA
AAAAAACCACCGCTACCAGCGGTGGTTTGTTTGCCGGATCAAGAGCTACCAACTCTTTTTCCGAAGGTAA
CTGGCTTCAGCAGAGCGCAGATACCAAATACTGTTCTTCTAGTGTAGCCGTAGTTAGGCCACCACTTCAA
GAACTCTGTAGCACCGCCTACATACCTCGCTCTGCTAATCCTGTTACCAGTGGCTGCTGCCAGTGGCGAT
AAGTCGTGTCTTACCGGGTTGGACTCAAGACGATAGTTACCGGATAAGGCGCAGCGGTCGGGCTGAACGG
GGGGTTCGTGCACACAGCCCAGCTTGGAGCGAACGACCTACACCGAACTGAGATACCTACAGCGTGAGCT
ATGAGAAAGCGCCACGCTTCCCGAAGGGAGAAAGGCGGACAGGTATCCGGTAAGCGGCAGGGTCGGAACA
GGAGAGCGCACGAGGGAGCTTCCAGGGGGAAACGCCTGGTATCTTTATAGTCCTGTCGGGTTTCGCCACC
TCTGACTTGAGCGTCGATTTTTGTGATGCTCGTCAGGGGGGCGGAGCCTATGGAAAAACGCCAGCAACGC
GGCCTTTTTACGGTTCCTGGCCTTTTGCTGGCCTTTTGCTCACATGTTCTTTCCTGCGTTATCCCCTGAT
TCTGTGGATAACCGTATTACCGCCTTTGAGTGAGCTGATACCGCTCGCCGCAGCCGAACGACCGAGCGCA
GCGAGTCAGTGAGCGAGGAAGCGGAAGAGCGCCCAATACGCAAACCGCCTCTCCCCGCGCGTTGGCCGAT
TCATTAATGCAGCTGGCACGACAGGTTTCCCGACTGGAAAGCGGGCAGTGAGCGCAACGCAATTAATGTG
AGTTAGCTCACTCATTAGGCACCCCAGGCTTTACACTTTATGCTTCCGGCTCGTATGTTGTGTGGAATTG
TGAGCGGATAACAATTTCACACAGGAAACAGCTATGACCATGATTACGCCAAGCGCGCAATTAACCCTCA
CTAAAGGGAACAAAAGCTGGAGCTGCAAGC
Features (pLannotate 1.2.2; 31 found; start..end, strand, type, name):
      5..231     +  promoter       RSV promoter: Rous sarcoma virus enhancer/promoter
    232..412     +  LTR            5' LTR (truncated): truncated 5' long terminal repeat (LTR) from HIV-1
    459..584     +  misc_feature   HIV-1 Ψ: packaging signal of human immunodeficiency virus type 1
    568..931     +  CDS            HIV-1 gag (fragment): gag protein from human immunodeficiency virus 1; gag
   1077..1310    +  misc_feature   RRE: The Rev response element (RRE) of HIV-1 allows for Rev-dependent mRNA export from the nucleus to the cytoplasm.
   1687..1713    +  CDS            Rev (fragment): human immunodeficiency virus 1 (HIV-1) Rev protein; rev; enhances nuclear export of unspliced and incompletely spliced viral mRNAs
   1720..1743    +  promoter       SV40 promoter (fragment): SV40 early promoter
   1744..1815    +  promoter       SV40 promoter (fragment): SV40 enhancer and early promoter
   1839..1974    +  rep_origin     SV40 ori: SV40 origin of replication
   2020..2616    +  CDS            PuroR (fragment): puromycin N-acetyltransferase; pac from Streptomyces; confers resistance to puromycin
   2665..2782    +  misc_feature   cPPT/CTS: central polypurine tract and central termination sequence of HIV-1
   2847..2913    +  CDS            small t antigen (fragment): SV40 (simian virus 40) small t antigen
   2920..4098    +  promoter       EF-1α promoter: strong constitutive promoter for human elongation factor EF-1α
   4115..6298    +  CDS            SKI: SKI_HUMAN - Experimental evidence at protein level: Swiss-Prot protein existence level 1. May play a role in terminal differentiation of skeletal muscle cells but not in the determination of cells to the myogenic lineage. Functions as a repressor of TGF-beta signaling. From Homo sapiens (Human).
   6314..6367    +  promoter       U6 promoter (fragment): RNA polymerase III promoter for human U6 snRNA
   6409..6997    +  misc_feature   WPRE: woodchuck hepatitis virus posttranscriptional regulatory element
   7048..7067    +  misc_feature   cPPT/CTS (fragment): central polypurine tract and central termination sequence of HIV-1
   7069..7302    +  LTR            3' LTR (ΔU3): self-inactivating 3' long terminal repeat (LTR) from HIV-1
   7380..7501    +  polyA_signal   SV40 poly(A) signal: SV40 polyadenylation signal
   7541..7676    +  rep_origin     SV40 ori: SV40 origin of replication
   7697..7715    -  promoter       T7 promoter: promoter for bacteriophage T7 RNA polymerase
   7723..7878    +  CDS            lacZα (fragment): LacZα fragment of β-galactosidase; lacZ fragment
   7883..8311    +  rep_origin     f1 ori (sequence partly withheld): f1 bacteriophage origin of replication; arrow indicates direction of (+) strand synthesis
   8364..8468    +  promoter       AmpR promoter: bla
   8469..9329    +  CDS            AmpR: β-lactamase; bla; confers resistance to ampicillin, carbenicillin, and related antibiotics
   9500..10088   +  rep_origin     ori: high-copy-number ColE1/pMB1/pBR322/pUC origin of replication
  10271..10363   +  CDS            lacI (fragment): lac repressor; lacI; The lac repressor binds to the lac operator to inhibit transcription in E. coli. This inhibition can be relieved by adding lactose or isopropyl-β-D-thiogalactopyranoside (IPTG).
  10376..10397   +  protein_bind   CAP binding site: CAP binding activates transcription in the presence of cAMP. E. coli catabolite activator protein
  10412..10442   +  promoter       lac promoter: promoter for the E. coli lac operon
  10450..10466   +  protein_bind   lac operator: The lac repressor binds to the lac operator to inhibit transcription in E. coli. This inhibition can be relieved by adding lactose or isopropyl-β-D-thiogalactopyranoside (IPTG). lac repressor encoded by lacI
  10511..10529   +  promoter       T3 promoter: promoter for bacteriophage T3 RNA polymerase
