[The description below was written by a language model from this plasmid's Addgene catalogue record and pLannotate feature annotations shown in this document.]
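Description:
TFORF2549 is a lentiviral mammalian expression plasmid built on the pLX_TRC317 backbone and carries the human SKI open reading frame, one member of a barcoded transcription factor ORF collection. It is propagated in E. coli through a high-copy ColE1/pUC-type origin with ampicillin resistance (AmpR under its own bla promoter). An f1 origin and remnants of a lacZα/lac promoter cloning region flanked by T3 and T7 promoters are also present in the bacterial portion. The sequenced record is about 10.5 kb, consistent with the stated backbone plus insert.

The transfer cassette has a third-generation layout. An RSV promoter drives a truncated HIV-1 5' LTR, followed by the Ψ packaging signal with a partial gag sequence and the Rev response element for Rev-dependent export of the genomic RNA. A self-inactivating ΔU3 3' LTR with a downstream SV40 polyadenylation signal closes the cassette. Within the provirus, an SV40 early promoter/origin segment drives puromycin N-acetyltransferase for selecting transduced cells. This is followed by a cPPT/CTS element, which aids nuclear import of the viral genome. The EF-1α promoter then provides strong constitutive expression of SKI, annotated as a repressor of TGF-β signalling, and a WPRE downstream enhances transcript stability and expression. No epitope tag or reporter is annotated. The catalogue describes a unique 24-bp barcode associated with each ORF, but the feature table does not annotate it. The short U6 promoter fragment between the ORF and WPRE is probably only a partial sequence match rather than a functional element.

The construct is intended for overexpressing SKI in transduced mammalian cells, either individually or in pooled transcription factor screens where the barcode identifies the ORF. The depositor notes a risk of plasmid recombination during propagation.
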