Addgene plasmid #144041: TFORF2549
Purpose: Lentiviral vector for overexpressing transcription factor ORFs with unique 24-bp barcodes. Barcodes facilitate identification of transcription factors in pooled screens.
Depositing lab: Feng Zhang. Depositing organization: Broad Institute. Publication: A transcription factor atlas of directed differentiation. Joung J, Ma S, Tay T, Geiger-Schuller KR, Kirchgatterer PC, Verdine VK, Guo B, Arias-Garcia MA, Allen WE, Singh A, Kuksenko O, Abudayyeh OO, Gootenberg JS, Fu Z, Macrae RK, Buenrostro JD, Regev A, Zhang F. Cell. 2023 Jan 5;186(1):209-229.e26. doi: 10.1016/j.cell.2022.11.026. PubMed 36608654.
Backbone
  Vector backbone: pLX_TRC317
  Backbone manufacturer: Broad Institute Genetic Perturbation Platform
  Backbone size w/o insert (bp): 8264
  Vector type: Mammalian Expression, Lentiviral
  Selectable markers: Puromycin
Growth in bacteria
  Bacterial resistance: Ampicillin, 100 μg/mL
  Growth temperature: 37°C
  Growth strain: NEB Stable
  Copy number: High Copy
Gene/Insert
  Gene/Insert name: SKI
  Species: H. sapiens (human)
  Insert size (bp): 2288
  Entrez Gene: SKI (a.k.a. SGS, SKV)
  Promoter: EF1a
  Cloning method: Unknown
  Sequencing primers: 5′ GGGTGGAGACTGAAGTTAGGCCAG; 3′ CACATAGCGTAAAAGGAGCAACATAG
Terms and licenses: Academic/Nonprofit Terms; Industry Terms: Not Available to Industry
Depositor comments: NM_003036,ENST00000378536 . The transcription factor ORF portion of this plasmid was synthesized by Genewiz. Please test multiple small colonies in case of plasmid recombination. To make this collection available in a timely manner, a portion of this collection was not fully sequenced by Addgene. If an Addgene verified full plasmid sequence is not available, please contact us prior to placing an order to request the full sequence.
How to cite: TFORF2549 was a gift from Feng Zhang (Addgene plasmid # 144041 ; http://n2t.net/addgene:144041 ; RRID:Addgene_144041)
