>Addgene plasmid #144041 | TFORF2549 | depositor partial sequence | sequence record 284247 | Insert
ACCGCCACCATGGAGGCGGCGGCAGGCGGCCGCGGCTGTTTCCAGCCGCACCCGGGGCTGCAGAAGACGC
TGGAGCAGTTCCACCTGAGCTCCATGAGCTCGCTGGGCGGCCCGGCCGCTTTCTCGGCGCGCTGGGCGCA
GGAGGCCTACAAGAAGGAGAGCGCCAAGGAGGCGGGCGCGGCCGCGGTGCCGGCGCCGGTGCCCGCAGCC
ACCGAGCCGCCGCCCGTGCTGCACCTGCCCGCCATCCAGCCGCCGCCGCCCGTGCTGCCCGGGCCCTTCT
TCATGCCGTCCGACCGCTCCACCGAGCGCTGCGAGACCGTACTGGAAGGCGAGACCATCTCGTGCTTCGT
GGTGGGAGGCGAGAAGCGCCTGTGTCTGCCGCAGATTCTCAACTCGGTGCTGCGCGACTTCTCGCTGCAG
CAGATCAACGCGGTGTGCGACGAGCTCCACATCTACTGCTCGCGCTGCACGGCCGACCAGCTGGAGATCC
TCAAAGTCATGGGCATCCTGCCCTTCTCGGCGCCCTCGTGCGGGCTCATCACCAAGACGGACGCCGAGCG
CCTGTGCAACGCGCTGCTCTACGGCGGCGCCTACCCGCCGCCCTGCAAGAAGGAGCTGGCCGCCAGCCTG
GCGCTGGGCCTGGAGCTCAGCGAGCGCAGCGTCCGCGTGTACCACGAGTGCTTCGGCAAGTGTAAGGGGC
TGCTGGTGCCCGAGCTCTACAGCAGCCCGAGCGCCGCCTGCATCCAGTGCCTGGACTGCCGCCTCATGTA
CCCGCCGCACAAGTTCGTGGTGCACTCGCACAAGGCCCTGGAGAACCGGACCTGCCACTGGGGCTTCGAC
TCGGCCAACTGGCGGGCCTACATCCTGCTGAGCCAGGATTACACGGGCAAGGAGGAGCAGGCGCGCCTCG
GCCGCTGCCTGGACGACGTGAAGGAGAAATTCGACTATGGCAACAAGTACAAGCGGCGGGTGCCCCGGGT
CTCCTCTGAGCCTCCGGCCTCCATAAGACCCAAAACAGATGACACCTCTTCCCAGTCCCCCGCGCCTTCC
GAAAAGGACAAGCCGTCCAGCTGGCTGCGGACCTTGGCCGGCTCTTCCAATAAGAGCCTGGGCTGTGTTC
ACCCTCGCCAGCGCCTCTCTGCTTTCCGACCCTGGTCCCCCGCAGTGTCAGCGAGTGAGAAAGAGCTCTC
CCCACACCTCCCGGCCCTCATCCGAGACAGCTTCTACTCCTACAAGAGCTTTGAGACAGCCGTGGCGCCC
AACGTGGCCCTCGCACCGCCGGCCCAGCAGAAGGTTGTGAGCAGCCCTCCGTGTGCCGCCGCCGTCTCCC
GGGCCCCCGAGCCTCTCGCCACTTGCACCCAGCCTCGGAAGCGGAAGCTGACTGTGGACACCCCAGGAGC
CCCAGAGACGCTGGCGCCCGTGGCTGCCCCAGAGGAGGACAAGGACTCGGAGGCGGAGGTGGAAGTTGAA
AGCAGGGAGGAATTCACCTCCTCCTTGTCCTCGCTCTCTTCCCCGTCCTTTACCTCATCCAGCTCCGCCA
AGGACCTGGGCTCCCCGGGTGCGCGTGCCCTGCCCTCGGCCGTCCCTGATGCTGCGGCCCCTGCCGACGC
CCCCAGTGGGCTGGAGGCGGAGCTGGAGCACCTGCGGCAGGCACTGGAGGGCGGCCTGGACACCAAGGAA
GCCAAAGAGAAGTTCCTGCATGAGGTGGTCAAGATGCGCGTGAAGCAGGAGGAGAAGCTCAGCGCAGCCC
TGCAGGCCAAGCGCAGCCTCCACCAGGAGCTGGAGTTCCTACGCGTGGCCAAGAAGGAGAAGCTGCGGGA
GGCCACGGAGGCCAAGCGTAACCTGCGGAAGGAGATCGAGCGTCTCCGCGCCGAGAACGAGAAGAAGATG
AAAGAGGCCAACGAGTCACGGCTGCGCCTGAAGCGGGAGCTGGAGCAGGCGCGGCAGGCCCGGGTGTGCG
ACAAGGGCTGCGAGGCGGGCCGCCTGCGCGCCAAGTACTCGGCCCAGATCGAAGACCTGCAGGTGAAGCT
GCAGCACGCGGAGGCGGACCGGGAGCAGCTGCGGGCCGACCTGCTGCGGGAGCGCGAGGCCCGGGAGCAC
CTGGAGAAGGTGGTGAAGGAGCTGCAGGAACAGCTGTGGCCGCGGGCCCGCCCCGAGGCTGCGGGCAGCG
AGGGCGCTGCGGAGCTGGAGCCGTAGTAATGAACTAGTCCGTAACTTGAAAGTATTTCGATTTCTTGGCT
TTATATATCTTGTGGAAAGGACGACACCTATACCCACGGGTTACAATC
