>Addgene plasmid #144041 | TFORF2549 | depositor partial sequence | sequence record 284248 | Barcode
CACCTATACCCACGGGTTACAATC
